>Addgene plasmid #21789 | pES1002 | depositor full sequence | sequence record 9993 | Author sequence
TCGCGCGTTTCGGTGATGACGGTGAAAACCTCTGACACATGCAGCTCCCGGAGACGGTCACAGCTTGTCT
GTAAGCGGATGCCGGGAGCAGACAAGCCCGTCAGGGCGCGTCAGCGGGTGTTGGCGGGTGTCGGGGCTGG
CTTAACTATGCGGCATCAGAGCAGATTGTACTGAGAGTGCACCATACCACAGCTTTTCAATTCAATTCAT
CATTTTTTTTTTATTCTTTTTTTTGATTTCGGTTTCTTTGAAATTTTTTTGATTCGGTAATCTCCGAACA
GAAGGAAGAACGAAGGAAGGAGCACAGACTTAGATTGGTATATATACGCATATGTAGTGTTGAAGAAACA
TGAAATTGCCCAGTATTCTTAACCCAACTGCACAGAACAAAAACCTGCAGGAAACGAAGATAAATCATGT
CGAAAGCTACATATAAGGAACGTGCTGCTACTCATCCTAGTCCTGTTGCTGCCAAGCTATTTAATATCAT
GCACGAAAAGCAAACAAACTTGTGTGCTTCATTGGATGTTCGTACCACCAAGGAATTACTGGAGTTAGTT
GAAGCATTAGGTCCCAAAATTTGTTTACTAAAAACACATGTGGATATCTTGACTGATTTTTCCATGGAGG
GCACAGTTAAGCCGCTAAAGGCATTATCCGCCAAGTACAATTTTTTACTCTTCGAAGACAGAAAATTTGC
TGACATTGGTAATACAGTCAAATTGCAGTACTCTGCGGGTGTATACAGAATAGCAGAATGGGCAGACATT
ACGAATGCACACGGTGTGGTGGGCCCAGGTATTGTTAGCGGTTTGAAGCAGGCGGCAGAAGAAGTAACAA
AGGAACCTAGAGGCCTTTTGATGTTAGCAGAATTGTCATGCAAGGGCTCCCTATCTACTGGAGAATATAC
TAAGGGTACTGTTGACATTGCGAAGAGCGACAAAGATTTTGTTATCGGCTTTATTGCTCAAAGAGACATG
GGTGGAAGAGATGAAGGTTACGATTGGTTGATTATGACACCCGGTGTGGGTTTAGATGACAAGGGAGACG
CATTGGGTCAACAGTATAGAACCGTGGATGATGTGGTCTCTACAGGATCTGACATTATTATTGTTGGAAG
AGGACTATTTGCAAAGGGAAGGGATGCTAAGGTAGAGGGTGAACGTTACAGAAAAGCAGGCTGGGAAGCA
TATTTGAGAAGATGCGGCCAGCAAAACTAAAAAACTGTATTATAAGTAAATGCATGTATACTAAACTCAC
AAATTAGAGCTTCAATTTAATTATATCAGTTATTACCCTATGCGGTGTGAAATACCGCACAGATGCGTAA
GGAGAAAATACCGCATCAGGAAATTGTAAACGTTAATATTTTGTTAAAATTCGCGTTAAATTTTTGTTAA
ATCAGCTCATTTTTTAACCAATAGGCCGAAATCGGCAAAATCCCTTATAAATCAAAAGAATAGACCGAGA
TAGGGT
[37 nt withheld, positions 1477-1513]
AAAGAACGTGGACTCCAACGTCAAAGG
[49 nt withheld, positions 1541-1589]
T
[91 nt withheld, positions 1591-1681]
G
[124 nt withheld, positions 1683-1806]
CGCGCCATTCGCCATTCAGGCTGCGCAACTGTTGGGAAGGGCGATCGGTGCGGGCCTCTTCGCTATTACG
CCAGCTGGCGAAAGGGGGATGTGCTGCAAGGCGATTAAGTTGGGTAACGCCAGGGTTTTCCCAGTCACGA
CGTTGTAAAACGACGGCCAGTGAGCGCGCGTAATACGACTCACTATAGGGCGAATTGGGTACCAATCATC
AAAGCTTAATATATCAAATGAATCTTGCGCGATAGTCTTTGTCACTTTGGGGGTGAATTCTTCGGCATTA
GTTAAAGGAATGAGAAGTAAGGCCCAAAGAGAATAGACAAAATGAAGTAATATCATAACGTGTGATGACT
ACTGGACACTTCAGGGCTTTTCCAGATATACAGAGCTTTATAATACAATCTAAGGGCAAAATAAAAAAGG
AAAAAGAGTACGGTAGTTGAGAAAAAAACCGGAAAGGAATTGCTTTAAAGATCTTAGTAGAATGAAATAG
TACCACCTACTCGCCTCCTTTTTTTGTGCTTCTTGAGAGGTCTTTTGAGCTGTTGCATCATGCTGTTATT
TAGAGGTTATTTTTTGACCTTGGTTTTTCCTTCTTTTCGCCGTACTCAGCCCGAGAAAAAAGCAGCGACT
GCACTAAACTAGAGGAAAGAAGGCTTAAAACATCACGCGATCCATATAAAGACCCGAGTAGTTGGAGAGA
TTGACTACTTGACGTTCAAAAGAACATACATAAGGATAAATTCGTTCGGACTTTTTAACTTACACACATC
TTTTGGTGTTCATTCAAGGGGCGGTAGTGCTTGTAGTCCGCACAGGCGGATACTTTTTAGTTTGGGAAGA
GTTAACTGGAGAGGGCAGTTTACTTTCACATACTCTTTTATCTTTCTGAAGTAAAATGTGATGTACCTAC
AAGCAATGCATAAGCTCTTGAGTTTTAGATCTGTTTCACCCTGGAACTCAAAATTCTTTTACTCGAAATT
TTTACTTTTTTTTTTTTTGTTTCTGCATTCTCTCAGATTTTAGATGATGCGGTTTTTTACAGGGCATTGA
AACAATTGCAGAAAAGCAACATACTAATATATCATAACTTTTTACTCTTGCCTCTCAGAAACTATATATA
CGTTGTAATCATTTTCTTTCTTCTAATAGCTAGTTCGTTTGAACTACAAGGAAATAAGGCAGAGAAAAAG
AAAGGAAAATAATATGCCAAAGAGAATTGTATACAATATATCCAGTGACTTCCAGTTGAAGTCGTTACTG
GGAGAGGGTGCATACGGTGTGGTATGTTCTGCAACGCATAAGCCCACGGGAGAAATCGTGGCAATAAAAA
AGATCGAACCATTCGATAAGCCTTTGTTCGCATTACGTACGCTGCGTGAAATAAAGATCCTGAAGCACTT
CAAGCACGAAAATATCATAACAATCTTCAACATTCAACGCCCTGACTCGTTCGAAAACTTCAATGAGGTC
TACATAATTGCTGAGCTAATGCAGACAGATTTACACCGTGTAATCTCCACCCAGATGCTGAGTGACGATC
ATATACAATATTTTATATACCAAACCTTGAGAGCAGTGAAAGTGCTGCATGGTTCGAACGTCATCCATCG
TGATTTAAAGCCCTCCAACCTTCTCATAAACTCCAACTGTGACTTGAAAGTATGTGATTTCGGTTTAGCA
AGAATCATTGACGAGTCAGCCGCGGACAATTCAGAGCCCACAGGTCAGCAAAGCGGCATGACCGAGTATG
TGGCCACACGTTGGTACAGGGCGCCAGAGGTGATGTTAACCTCTGCCAAATACTCAAGGGCCATGGACGT
GTGGTCCTGCGGATGTATTCTCGCTGAACTTTTCTTAAGACGGCCAATCTTCCCTGGCAGAGATTATCGC
CATCAACTACTACTGATATTCGGTATCATCGGTACACCTCACTCAGATAATGATTTGCGGTGTATAGAGT
CACCCAGGGCTAGAGAGTACATAAAGTCGCTTCCCATGTACCCTGCCGCGCCACTGGAGAAGATGTTCCC
TCGAGTCAACCCGAAAGGCATAGATCTTTTACAGCGTATGCTTGTTTTTGACCCTGCGAAGAGGATTACT
GCTAAGGAGGCACTGGAGCATCCGTATTTGCAAACATACCACGATCCAAACGACGAACCTGAAGGCGAAC
CCATCCCACCCAGCTTCTTCGAGTTTGATCACTACAAGGAGGCACTAACGACGAAAGACCTCAAGAAACT
CATTTGGAACGAAATATTTAGTTAGCCATCATTATCATTAAAATATCAACCCGAAGAACAATGTATACAT
ATACATATACGTACACATATACATATGTACATATGACATACGTATTAGCCGCTGAGGACGCGGACGTATA
AAAGGACAATACTTATATGGAGCTAAGGGGAGCAGTTACGCAACTCCGTGATCGCGCGCCACGGGCCGTC
GGCGGCTGTTAATTGAAGAAAAAAAAAATGAAGAACCACAAGGGGTGATCCATATAGGTGACTAGCATCA
TCCCCTGCGACGCGCGGCCCGCCGGGCCAAAGGCGGGCAATGCGCGCTGCTGATTGGCCTCGAGGACAAC
GCCCTCAACCACATCCGCAACAGCCAATCCCATCGGAGCGTCAAACTACCAAAGTAGTGATTGTATGGAT
GACCACGCGGCCGCCACCGCGGTGGAGCTCCAGCTTTTGTTCCCTTTAGTGAGGGTTAATTGCGCGCTTG
GCGTAATCATGGTCATAGCTGTTTCCTGTGTGAAATTGTTATCCGCTCACAATTCCACACAACATAGGAG
CCGGAAGCATAAAGTGTAAAGCCTGGGGTGCCTAATGAGTGAGGTAACTCACATTAATTGCGTTGCGCTC
ACTGCCCGCTTTCCAGTCGGGAAACCTGTCGTGCCAGCTGCATTAATGAATCGGCCAACGCGCGGGGAGA
GGCGGTTTGCGTATTGGGCGCTCTTCCGCTTCCTCGCTCACTGACTCGCTGCGCTCGGTCGTTCGGCTGC
GGCGAGCGGTATCAGCTCACTCAAAGGCGGTAATACGGTTATCCACAGAATCAGGGGATAACGCAGGAAA
GAACATGTGAGCAAAAGGCCAGCAAAAGGCCAGGAACCGTAAAAAGGCCGCGTTGCTGGCGTTTTTCCAT
AGGCTCCGCCCCCCTGACGAGCATCACAAAAATCGACGCTCAAGTCAGAGGTGGCGAAACCCGACAGGAC
TATAAAGATACCAGGCGTTTCCCCCTGGAAGCTCCCTCGTGCGCTCTCCTGTTCCGACCCTGCCGCTTAC
CGGATACCTGTCCGCCTTTCTCCCTTCGGGAAGCGTGGCGCTTTCTCATAGCTCACGCTGTAGGTATCTC
AGTTCGGTGTAGGTCGTTCGCTCCAAGCTGGGCTGTGTGCACGAACCCCCCGTTCAGCCCGACCGCTGCG
CCTTATCCGGTAACTATCGTCTTGAGTCCAACCCGGTAAGACACGACTTATCGCCACTGGCAGCAGCCAC
TGGTAACAGGATTAGCAGAGCGAGGTATGTAGGCGGTGCTACAGAGTTCTTGAAGTGGTGGCCTAACTAC
GGCTACACTAGAAGGACAGTATTTGGTATCTGCGCTCTGCTGAAGCCAGTTACCTTCGGAAAAAGAGTTG
GTAGCTCTTGATCCGGCAAACAAACCACCGCTGGTAGCGGTGGTTTTTTTGTTTGCAAGCAGCAGATTAC
GCGCAGAAAAAAAGGATCTCAAGAAGATCCTTTGATCTTTTCTACGGGGTCTGACGCTCAGTGGAACGAA
AACTCACGTTAAGGGATTTTGGTCATGAGATTATCAAAAAGGATCTTCACCTAGATCCTTTTAAATTAAA
AATGAAGTTTTAAATCAATCTAAAGTATATATGAGTAAACTTGGTCTGACAGTTACCAATGCTTAATCAG
TGAGGCACCTATCTCAGCGATCTGTCTATTTCGTTCATCCATAGTTGCCTGACTCCCCGTCGTGTAGATA
ACTACGATACGGGAGGGCTTACCATCTGGCCCCAGTGCTGCAATGATACCGCGAGACCCACGCTCACCGG
CTCCAGATTTATCAGCAATAAACCAGCCAGCCGGAAGGGCCGAGCGCAGAAGTGGTCCTGCAACTTTATC
CGCCTCCATCCAGTCTATTAATTGTTGCCGGGAAGCTAGAGTAAGTAGTTCGCCAGTTAATAGTTTGCGC
AACGTTGTTGCCATTGCTACAGGCATCGTGGTGTCACGCTCGTCGTTTGGTATGGCTTCATTCAGCTCCG
GTTCCCAACGATCAAGGCGAGTTACATGATCCCCCATGTTGTGCAAAAAAGCGGTTAGCTCCTTCGGTCC
TCCGATCGTTGTCAGAAGTAAGTTGGCCGCAGTGTTATCACTCATGGTTATGGCAGCACTGCATAATTCT
CTTACTGTCATGCCATCCGTAAGATGCTTTTCTGTGACTGGTGAGTACTCAACCAAGTCATTCTGAGAAT
AGTGTATGCGGCGACCGAGTTGCTCTTGCCCGGCGTCAATACGGGATAATACCGCGCCACATAGCAGAAC
TTTAAAAGTGCTCATCATTGGAAAACGTTCTTCGGGGCGAAAACTCTCAAGGATCTTACCGCTGTTGAGA
TCCAGTTCGATGTAACCCACTCGTGCACCCAACTGATCTTCAGCATCTTTTACTTTCACCAGCGTTTCTG
GGTGAGCAAAAACAGGAAGGCAAAATGCCGCAAAAAAGGGAATAAGGGCGACACGGAAATGTTGAATACT
CATACTCTTCCTTTTTCAATATTATTGAAGCATTTATCAGGGTTATTGTCTCATGAGCGGATACATATTT
GAATGTATTTAGAAAAATAAACAAATAGGGGTTCCGCGCACATTTCCCCGAAAAGTGCCACCTGGGTCCT
TTTCGACGTCAGGCAAGCGATCCGTCCTAAGAAACCATTATTATCATGACATTAACCTATAAAAATAGGC
GTATCACGAGGCCCTTTCGTC
Features (pLannotate 1.2.2; 18 found; start..end, strand, type, name):
    137..186     +  misc_feature   bom (fragment): basis of mobility region from pBR322
    201..416     +  promoter       URA3 promoter: S. cerevisiae URA3
    417..1220    +  CDS            URA3: orotidine-5'-phosphate decarboxylase, required for uracil biosynthesis; S. cerevisiae URA3; yeast auxotrophic marker, counterselectable with 5-fluoroorotic acid (5-FOA)
   1299..1350    +  misc_feature   bom (fragment): basis of mobility region from pBR322
   1351..1806    -  rep_origin     f1 ori (sequence partly withheld): f1 bacteriophage origin of replication; arrow indicates direction of (+) strand synthesis
   1814..1969    -  CDS            lacZα (fragment): LacZα fragment of β-galactosidase; lacZ fragment
   1977..1995    +  promoter       T7 promoter: promoter for bacteriophage T7 RNA polymerase
   3010..4068    +  CDS            FUS3: FUS3_YEAST - Also known as DAC2. Experimental evidence at protein level: Swiss-Prot protein existence level 1. Together with closely related KSS1, FUS3 is the final kinase in the signal transduction cascade regulating activation/repression of the mating and filamentation pathways, induced by pheromone and nitrogen/carbon limitation, respectively. Phosphorylated FUS3 activates the mating but suppresses the filamentation pathway, whereas activated KSS1 activates both pathways. Pheromone-activated FUS3 functions by inhibiting the binding of the transcriptional activator STE12 to filamentation spe
   4473..4496    -  misc_feature   MCS (fragment): pBluescript multiple cloning site
   4509..4527    -  promoter       T3 promoter: promoter for bacteriophage T3 RNA polymerase
   4572..4588    -  protein_bind   lac operator: The lac repressor binds to the lac operator to inhibit transcription in E. coli. This inhibition can be relieved by adding lactose or isopropyl-β-D-thiogalactopyranoside (IPTG). lac repressor encoded by lacI
   4596..4626    -  promoter       lac promoter: promoter for the E. coli lac operon
   4641..4662    -  protein_bind   CAP binding site: CAP binding activates transcription in the presence of cAMP. E. coli catabolite activator protein
   4675..4767    -  CDS            lacI (fragment): lac repressor; lacI; The lac repressor binds to the lac operator to inhibit transcription in E. coli. This inhibition can be relieved by adding lactose or isopropyl-β-D-thiogalactopyranoside (IPTG).
   4950..5538    -  rep_origin     ori: high-copy-number ColE1/pMB1/pBR322/pUC origin of replication
   5709..6569    -  CDS            AmpR: β-lactamase; bla; confers resistance to ampicillin, carbenicillin, and related antibiotics
   6570..6674    -  promoter       AmpR promoter: bla
   6797..35      +  CDS            rop (fragment) (across the origin): Rop protein, which maintains plasmids at low copy number; rop
