[The description below was written by a language model from this plasmid's Addgene catalogue record and pLannotate feature annotations shown in this document.]
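Description:
pES1002 is a yeast expression plasmid built on pRS406, a shuttle backbone that carries no yeast replication origin or centromere in the annotated features and is therefore generally used as an integrating vector. In E. coli it is maintained at high copy through a ColE1/pUC-type origin and selected with ampicillin via the β-lactamase gene. In yeast it is selected through the URA3 marker with its own promoter, which complements uracil auxotrophy and can be counterselected with 5-FOA. The backbone also retains an f1 phage origin, T7 and T3 promoters flanking the cloning region, and remnants of the lacZα/lac promoter cassette interrupted by the insert.

The payload is a genomic fragment of the S. cerevisiae FUS3 gene, cloned between KpnI and NotI sites that are both preserved. It comprises about 1 kb of upstream sequence containing the native promoter and 5' UTR, the FUS3 open reading frame, and about 400 bp of downstream 3' UTR/terminator, so expression is driven by the gene's own regulatory elements rather than a heterologous promoter. FUS3 encodes the MAP kinase that acts at the end of the pheromone response cascade, activating mating while suppressing filamentation. The open reading frame carries a Q93A substitution, giving the allele named Fus3-as2; the "as" designation usually denotes an analog-sensitive kinase that can be selectively blocked by bulky ATP-analog inhibitors, although the record does not spell this out. The depositor notes that the 5' UTR derives from a W303-related strain and differs from the S288C reference at several positions, probably as polymorphisms that do not touch the coding sequence. The plasmid is associated with work on negative feedback and information transmission in yeast signalling.
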