Addgene plasmid #21789: pES1002
Depositing lab: Richard Yu. Depositing organization: Molecular Sciences Institute. Publication: Negative feedback that improves information transmission in yeast signalling. Yu RC, Pesce CG, Colman-Lerner A, Lok L, Pincus D, Serra E, Holl M, Benjamin K, Gordon A, Brent R. Nature. 2008 Dec 11. 456(7223):755-61. 10.1038/nature07513 PubMed 19079053.
Backbone
  Vector backbone: pRS406
  Backbone size w/o insert (bp): 4700
  Vector type: Yeast Expression
  Selectable markers: URA3
Growth in bacteria
  Bacterial resistance: Ampicillin, 100 μg/mL
  Growth temperature: 37°C
  Growth strain: DH5alpha
  Copy number: High Copy
Gene/Insert
  Gene/Insert name: Fus3-as2 (alt names: Fus3; Fus3-as)
  Species: S. cerevisiae (budding yeast)
  Insert size (bp): 2063
  Mutation: contains 5' 1kb upstream UTR/promoter Q93A mutation in open reading frame 3' 400bp downstream UTR/terminator
  GenBank ID: NC_001134
  Entrez Gene: FUS3 (a.k.a. YBL016W, DAC2)
  Cloning method: Restriction Enzyme; 5′ cloning site KpnI (not destroyed); 3′ cloning site NotI (not destroyed)
  Sequencing primers: 5′ n/a
Resource information
  A portion of this plasmid was derived from a plasmid made by: Dr. Eduard Serra ()
Terms and licenses: Academic/Nonprofit Terms; Industry Terms: Not Available to Industry
Depositor comments: There are several sequence discrepancies between depositor's sequence and Addgene sequence in the 5' UTR. The 5'UTR in the plasmid is from a W303-derived strain, and the SGD used S288C strain for genome sequencing, so the mismatches could be SNPs. This plasmid is functional and these mismatches do not affect the ORF.
How to cite: pES1002 was a gift from Richard Yu (Addgene plasmid # 21789 ; http://n2t.net/addgene:21789 ; RRID:Addgene_21789)
