>Addgene plasmid #21789 | pES1002 | addgene partial sequence | sequence record 27557 | 21789 with FUS3-5prime 5'-accatgcagcactttcactg
TGTATATGATCGTCACTCAGCATCTGGGTGGAGATTACACGGTGTAAATCTGTCTGCATTAGCTCAGCAA
TTATGTAGACCTCATTGAAGTTTTCGAACGAGTCAGGGCGTTGAATGTTGAAGATTGTTATGATATTTTC
GTGCTTGAAGTGCTTCAGGATCTTTATTTCACGCAGCGTACGTAATGCGAACAAAGGCTTATCGAATGGT
TCGATCTTCTTTATTGCCACGATTTCTCCCGTGGGCTTATGCGTTGCAGAACATACCACACCGTATGCAC
CCTCTCCCAGTAACGACTTCAACTGGAAGTCACTGGATATATTGTATACAATTCTCTTTGGCATATTATT
TTCTTTTCTTTTTCTCTGCCTTATTTCCTTGTAGTTCAAACGAACCTGCTATTAGAAGAAAGAAAATGAT
TACAACGTATATATAGTTTCTGAGAGGCAAGAGTAAAAAGTTATGATATATTAGTATGTTGCTTTTCTGC
AATTGTTTCAATGCCGTGTAAAAAACCGCATCATCTAAAATCTGAGAGAATGCAGAAACAAAAAAAAAAA
AAGTAAAAATTTCGAGTAAAAGAATTTTGAGTTCCAGGGTGAAACAGATCTAAAACTCAAGAGCTTATG
